>Addgene plasmid #107626 | Gsp_frz-4 | addgene full sequence | sequence record 208380 | Addgene NGS Result
GTAAAACGACGGCCAGTCTTAAGCAAAAAACCCCTCAAGACCCGTTTAGAGGCCCCAAGGGGTTATGCTA
GGAAGTAATACGACTCACTATAGGGAGACCGGCAGATCTGATATCATCGATGAATTCGAGCTCCACCGCG
GTGGCGGCCGCTCTAGAACTAGTGGATCCACCGGTTCCATGGCTAGCGGCATTACCATCCCGAGACTCCG
AGATTACAATGCTTTGATCAATATACGATGTAGTAATTATTTGAAGCTTTATCTTTGTTCAATTTATTTT
CCAATGTGTGAGACTGATACTAGTATGAATTCACAAATCGTCAAACCATGCAAACATCTCTGTAAACATG
TAAAACAAAAATGCGAGCCATTTATGAAAGAATCTCTACAAATGCCTTGGCCGGAAGAATTGAATTGTGA
AAAGTTACCAGAAAAAGGAAAAATCTGTTTTACACCAGAATCGTTTTCACTTGATGATTTAGACCAACAA
AATCAGTCTCAAGGAGATGATGTTCAACAACTTTATCGGCAATTTGAAAACGTTATGCAAGGCCATAAAA
TTAATCAATCAAAAATTGAAATTTTTAAGAAAATCGGTGGAATGATTGGTTCACAATGTCTACCATCAGA
AATCAATATTGGTCAATTACCGAATATTTCTTGTGCTCAGATCTGTTCTGCTAATGTCCAATTCAATAGT
CATGATAAAACATTCGCCAATATTTGGTTGATGGGTTGGTCGGTTCTTTGTTTTTTTTCATGTTTTCTAA
CGATTATTGTTTTCTCTTGTAATACGAATCGATTTCTCTATCCAGAAAAACCGATTGTTTTCCTATCGAT
TTGTTTTTTTTTCTATGCTAGTGGTAATTTATTAGGTTCAGTACTCGGTCGAAAAGTTGTTGCCTGTCGA
TCATACGATGATCAAAATGATTTTGTTATCGGACAAGGGAGAGAGACAACATGGTGCAAAATCAATTTTC
TAATGGTCTATTTTTTCGGTTCTTCTAGTGCCTTGTGGTGGGTTGTCCTAACTATTACTTGGTTTCTTTC
AGCTTCTCGGCATTGGGGCTATGAAGCTATCGAATCAATTAGTAGTATGTTGCATTTACTATGTTGGGCA
GTTCCAGCGTTAAAATCGATATTTATATTAATTCTCCATAAGATTGATGCCGACGAATTAACCGGTCAAT
GTTATGTCGGTAATAATAATCAAAATGTTTTATGGGGTTTTGTAATTATTCCTCAAATGATCTATTTGTT
GACTGGAGTGATATTTTTGACATTAGGCTATATTTCTTTATTGAAAGTTCGAAAATCTTTTCTTCAAAGA
CCAGACTGTATCGATACAAATAATTTGAAACGATTAGAAAAATTAATGGCGAAAATCGGTGTTTTTTCAA
TACTTTATATTGTACCGGTGATTTGTACTATTGCTAGTTACATGGTTGATGCATTTAAAATGACATATTT
CGATGTTGCTCTTAGAGCTTTATTTAGATTTTCTCCAAATTGTGTCACGAAAAATGGGGTTAATTGGTCG
AGTATAAAGTGCATTGAAATTCTACAGCCGATGCTACCATCAGTTGAAATGAGAATGTTGAGAATATTTA
TGAATTTAGTTATTGGTATAACTTCCGGAATATGGATATGGGGAAACTCGAAAACATTGAAATATTGTAT
AAAAACCATTAGATTTTGGAAACGAACTAAAGAACTCGAAATTCAACCAGACAATCATTGCGACTCATCA
ACAACTCCAAACAATTTTCCAGTAGCCCATGCACAATCAAAACAAAATGAAACTCTCTTGCCTTACAATA
ACTGGAAATTGAATTCTTCATATCCAGCCAATGAATTCGGTTTAGCTACTGTTTCAGTACCCAGTGAAAT
TATTCCTCCCGGGTAGAATTGGCCGGGCCCGGTACCCAATTCGCCCTATAGTGAGTCGTATTACTTCCAC
ATAACCCCTTGGGGCCTCTAAACGGGTCTTGAGGGGTTTTTTGAGGATCCCCTATAGTGAGTCGTATTAC
ATGGTCATAGCTGTTTCCTGGCAGCTCTGGCCCGTGTCTCAAAATCTCTGATGTTACATTGCACAAGATA
AAAATATATCATCATGAACAATAAAACTGTCTGCTTACATAAACAGTAATACAAGGGGTGTTATGAGCCA
TATTCAACGGGAAACGTCGAGGCCGCGATTAAATTCCAACATGGATGCTGATTTATATGGGTATAAATGG
GCTCGCGATAATGTCGGGCAATCAGGTGCGACAATCTATCGCTTGTATGGGAAGCCCGATGCGCCAGAGT
TGTTTCTGAAACATGGCAAAGGTAGCGTTGCCAATGATGTTACAGATGAGATGGTCAGACTAAACTGGCT
GACGGAATTTATGCCTCTTCCGACCATCAAGCATTTTATCCGTACTCCTGATGATGCATGGTTACTCACC
ACTGCGATCCCCGGAAAAACAGCATTCCAGGTATTAGAAGAATATCCTGATTCAGGTGAAAATATTGTTG
ATGCGCTGGCAGTGTTCCTGCGCCGGTTGCATTCGATTCCTGTTTGTAATTGTCCTTTTAACAGCGATCG
CGTATTTCGTCTCGCTCAGGCGCAATCACGAATGAATAACGGTTTGGTTGATGCGAGTGATTTTGATGAC
GAGCGTAATGGCTGGCCTGTTGAACAAGTCTGGAAAGAAATGCATAAACTTTTGCCATTCTCACCGGATT
CAGTCGTCACTCATGGTGATTTCTCACTTGATAACCTTATTTTTGACGAGGGGAAATTAATAGGTTGTAT
TGATGTTGGACGAGTCGGAATCGCAGACCGATACCAGGATCTTGCCATCCTATGGAACTGCCTCGGTGAG
TTTTCTCCTTCATTACAGAAACGGCTTTTTCAAAAATATGGTATTGATAATCCTGATATGAATAAATTGC
AGTTTCATTTGATGCTCGATGAGTTTTTCTAATCAGAATTGGTTAATTGGTTGTAACACTGGCAGAGCAT
TACGCTGACTTGACGGGACGGCGCAAGCTCATGACCAAAATCCCTTAACGTGAGTTACGCGTCGTTCCAC
TGAGCGTCAGACCCCGTAGAAAAGATCAAAGGATCTTCTTGAGATCCTTTTTTTCTGCGCGTAATCTGCT
GCTTGCAAACAAAAAAACCACCGCTACCAGCGGTGGTTTGTTTGCCGGATCAAGAGCTACCAACTCTTTT
TCCGAAGGTAACTGGCTTCAGCAGAGCGCAGATACCAAATACTGTTCTTCTAGTGTAGCCGTAGTTAGGC
CACCACTTCAAGAACTCTGTAGCACCGCCTACATACCTCGCTCTGCTAATCCTGTTACCAGTGGCTGCTG
CCAGTGGCGATAAGTCGTGTCTTACCGGGTTGGACTCAAGACGATAGTTACCGGATAAGGCGCAGCGGTC
GGGCTGAACGGGGGGTTCGTGCACACAGCCCAGCTTGGAGCGAACGACCTACACCGAACTGAGATACCTA
CAGCGTGAGCTATGAGAAAGCGCCACGCTTCCCGAAGGGAGAAAGGCGGACAGGTATCCGGTAAGCGGCA
GGGTCGGAACAGGAGAGCGCACGAGGGAGCTTCCAGGGGGAAACGCCTGGTATCTTTATAGTCCTGTCGG
GTTTCGCCACCTCTGACTTGAGCGTCGATTTTTGTGATGCTCGTCAGGGGGGCGGAGCCTATGGAAAAAC
GCCAGCAACGCGGCCTTTTTACGGTTCCTGGCCTTTTGCTGGCCTTTTGCTCACATGTTCTTTCCTGCGT
TATCCCCTGATTCTGTGGATAACCGTATTACCGCCTTTGAGTGAGCTGATACCGCTCGCCGCAGCCGAAC
GACCGAGCGCAGCGAGTCAGTGAGCGAGGAAGCGGAAGAGCGCCCAATACGCAAACCGCCTCTCCCCGCG
CGTTGGCCGATTCATTAATGCAGCTGGCACGACAGGTTTCCCGACTGGAAAGCGGGCAGTGAGCGCAACG
CAATTAATACGCGTACCGCTAGCCAGGAAGAGTTTGTAGAAACGCAAAAAGGCCATCCGTCAGGATGGCC
TTCTGCTTAGTTTGATGCCTGGCAGTTTATGGCGGGCGTCCTGCCCGCCACCCTCCGGGCCGTTGCTTCA
CAACGTTCAAATCCGCTCCCGGCGGATTTGTCCTACTCAGGAGAGCGTTCACCGACAAACAACAGATAAA
ACGAAAGGCCCAGTCTTCCGACTGAGCCTTTCGTTTTATTTGATGCCTGGCAGTTCCCTACTCTCGCGTT
AACGCTAGCATGGATGTTTTCCCAGTCACGACGTT
Features (pLannotate 1.2.2; 12 found; start..end, strand, type, name):
     24..71      -  terminator     T7 terminator: transcription terminator for bacteriophage T7 RNA polymerase
     76..94      +  promoter       T7 promoter: promoter for bacteriophage T7 RNA polymerase
    128..174     +  misc_feature   MCS (fragment): pBluescript multiple cloning site
   1935..1953    -  promoter       T7 promoter: promoter for bacteriophage T7 RNA polymerase
   1960..2003    +  terminator     T7 terminator (fragment): transcription terminator for bacteriophage T7 RNA polymerase
   2011..2029    -  promoter       T7 promoter: promoter for bacteriophage T7 RNA polymerase
   2163..2972    +  CDS            KanR: aminoglycoside phosphotransferase; aph(3')-Ia; confers resistance to kanamycin in bacteria or G418 (Geneticin®) in eukaryotes
   3119..3707    +  rep_origin     ori: high-copy-number ColE1/pMB1/pBR322/pUC origin of replication
   3890..3982    +  CDS            lacI (fragment): lac repressor; lacI; The lac repressor binds to the lac operator to inhibit transcription in E. coli. This inhibition can be relieved by adding lactose or isopropyl-β-D-thiogalactopyranoside (IPTG).
   4037..4064    -  terminator     rrnB T2 terminator: transcription terminator T2 from the E. coli rrnB gene
   4196..4239    +  terminator     rrnB T1 terminator: Escherichia coli rrnB; transcription terminator T1 from the E. coli rrnB gene
   4286..17      -  CDS            lacZα (fragment) (across the origin): LacZα fragment of β-galactosidase; lacZ fragment
