[The description below was written by a language model from this plasmid's Addgene catalogue record and pLannotate feature annotations shown in this document.]
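Description:
Gsp_frz-4 is a small bacterial plasmid built on the pPR-T4P backbone (about 2.6 kb without insert) and carrying a roughly 1.3 kb fragment of the gene frz-4, introduced by ligation-independent cloning. It is catalogued as a vector for RNAi and in situ hybridization studies in planarians. The catalogue lists the insert species as Giardia sp., which sits oddly with the stated planarian purpose and the "Gsp" prefix. The record offers nothing to resolve this, so the source organism should be checked independently. The plasmid is maintained in E. coli through a high-copy ColE1/pUC-type origin and selected with kanamycin via an aminoglycoside phosphotransferase (KanR) gene.

The annotated full sequence (about 4.3 kb, slightly larger than backbone plus insert as catalogued) shows the functional layout. The unannotated stretch between roughly positions 175 and 1935, where the insert presumably lies, is flanked by two convergent T7 promoters, one facing in from each side, and each is backed by an outward-lying T7 terminator. This arrangement lets T7 RNA polymerase transcribe both strands of the insert and stop before running into the backbone, producing complementary RNAs that anneal into double-stranded RNA for gene knockdown. A third T7 promoter lies just beyond the downstream terminator, and a fragment of a pBluescript-type multiple cloning site sits next to the upstream promoter. Template derived from the same insert can also be transcribed in a single direction to make the labelled riboprobes used for in situ hybridization. The remaining features are rrnB T1 and T2 terminators, which insulate the cassette from surrounding transcription, and short lacI and lacZα fragments that appear to be backbone remnants. The associated publication describes classroom activities on planarian regeneration and stem cell biology, indicating a teaching as well as research use.
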