Addgene plasmid #107626: Gsp_frz-4
Purpose: In situ hybridization and RNAi studies in planarians
Depositing lab: Alejandro Sánchez. Depositing organization: Stowers Institute for Medical Research. Publication: Hands-On Classroom Activities for Exploring Regeneration and Stem Cell Biology with Planarians. Accorsi A, Williams MM, Ross EJ, Robb SMC, Elliott SA, Tu KC, Sanchez Alvarado A. The American Biology Teacher 79(3):208-223. Mar 2017. 10.1525/abt.2017.79.3.208.
Backbone
  Vector backbone: pPR-T4P
  Backbone size w/o insert (bp): 2636
  Vector type: RNAi ; In situ hybridization
Growth in bacteria
  Bacterial resistance: Kanamycin, 50 μg/mL
  Growth temperature: 37°C
  Growth strain: DH5alpha
  Copy number: Unknown
Gene/Insert
  Gene/Insert name: frz-4
  Species: Giardia sp.
  Insert size (bp): 1343
  Cloning method: Ligation Independent Cloning
Terms and licenses: Academic/Nonprofit Terms; Industry Terms: Not Available to Industry
How to cite: Gsp_frz-4 was a gift from Alejandro Sánchez (Addgene plasmid # 107626 ; http://n2t.net/addgene:107626 ; RRID:Addgene_107626)
