>Addgene plasmid #107626 | Gsp_frz-4 | depositor partial sequence | sequence record 202982 | Insert Sequence
AGACTCCGAGATTACAATGCTTTGATCAATATACGATGTAGTAATTATTTGAAGCTTTATCTTTGTTCAA
TTTATTTTCCAATGTGTGAGACTGATACTAGTATGAATTCACAAATCGTCAAACCATGCAAACATCTCTG
TAAACATGTAAAACAAAAATGCGAGCCATTTATGAAAGAATCTCTACAAATGCCTTGGCCGGAAGAATTG
AATTGTGAAAAGTTACCAGAAAAAGGAAAAATCTGTTTTACACCAGAATCGTTTTCACTTGATGATTTAG
ACCAACAAAATCAGTCTCAAGGAGATGATGTTCAACAACTTTATCGGCAATTTGAAAACGTTATGCAAGG
CCATAAAATTAATCAATCAAAAATTGAAATTTTTAAGAAAATCGGTGGAATGATTGGTTCACAATGTCTA
CCATCAGAAATCAATATTGGTCAATTACCGAATATTTCTTGTGCTCAGATCTGTTCTGCTAATGTCCAAT
TCAATAGTCATGATAAAACATTCGCCAATATTTGGTTGATGGGTTGGTCGGTTCTTTGTTTTTTTTCATG
TTTTCTAACGATTATTGTTTTCTCTTGTAATACGAATCGATTTCTCTATCCAGAAAAACCGATTGTTTTC
CTATCGATTTGTTTTTTTTTCTATGCTAGTGGTAATTTATTAGGTTCAGTACTCGGTCGAAAAGTTGTTG
CCTGTCGATCATACGATGATCAAAATGATTTTGTTATCGGACAAGGGAGAGAGACAACATGGTGCAAAAT
CAATTTTCTAATGGTCTATTTTTTCGGTTCTTCTAGTGCCTTGTGGTGGGTTGTCCTAACTATTACTTGG
TTTCTTTCAGCTTCTCGGCATTGGGGCTATGAAGCTATCGAATCAATTAGTAGTATGTTGCATTTACTAT
GTTGGGCAGTTCCAGCGTTAAAATCGATATTTATATTAATTCTCCATAAGATTGATGCCGACGAATTAAC
CGGTCAATGTTATGTCGGTAATAATAATCAAAATGTTTTATGGGGTTTTGTAATTATTCCTCAAATGATC
TATTTGTTGACTGGAGTGATATTTTTGACATTAGGCTATATTTCTTTATTGAAAGTTCGAAAATCTTTTC
TTCAAAGACCAGACTGTATCGATACAAATAATTTGAAACGATTAGAAAAATTAATGGCGAAAATCGGTGT
TTTTTCAATACTTTATATTGTACCGGTGATTTGTACTATTGCTAGTTACATGGTTGATGCATTTAAAATG
ACATATTTCGATGTTGCTCTTAGAGCTTTATTTAGATTTTCTCCAAATTGTGTCACGAAAAATGGGGTTA
ATTGGTCGAGTAT
